>Addgene plasmid #23637 | pDONR223-MAPKAPK5 | depositor partial sequence | sequence record 10686 | Author sequence
ATGTCGGAGGAGAGCGACATGGACAAAGCCATCAAGGAAACTTCCATTTTAGAAGAATACAGTATCAATT
GGACTCAGAAGCTGGGAGCTGGAATTAGTGGTCCAGTTAGAGTCTGTGTAAAGAAATCTACTCAAGAACG
GTTTGCGCTGAAAATTCTTCTTGATCGTCCAAAAGCTAGAAATGAGGTACGTCTGCACATGATGTGTGCC
ACACACCCAAACATAGTTCAGATTATTGAAGTGTTTGCTAACAGTGTCCAGTTTCCCCATGAGTCCAGCC
CTAGGGCCCGACTCTTAATTGTAATGGAGATGATGGAAGGGGGAGAGCTATTTCACAGAATCAGCCAGCA
CCGGCACTTTACAGAGAAGCAAGCCAGCCAAGTAACAAAGCAGATAGCTTTGGCTCTGCGGCACTGTCAC
TTGTTAAACATTGCGCACAGAGACCTCAAGCCTGAAAATCTGCTTTTTAAGGATAACTCTTTGGATGCCC
CAGTGAAGTTGTGTGACTTTGGATTTGCCAAGATTGACCAAGGTGACTTGATGACACCCCAGTTCACCCC
TTATTATGTAGCACCCCAGGTACTGGAGGCGCAAAGAAGGCATCAGAAGGAGAAATCTGGCATCATACCT
ACCTCACCGACGCCCTACACTTACAACAAGAGCTGTGACTTGTGGTCCCTAGGGGTGATTATCTATGTGA
TGCTGTGCGGATACCCTCCTTTTTACTCCAAACACCACAGCCGGACTATCCCAAAGGATATGCGAAGAAA
GATCATGACAGGCAGTTTTGAGTTCCCAGAGGAAGAGTGGAGTCAGATCTCAGAGATGGCCAAAGATGTT
GTGAGGAAGCTCCTGAAGGTCAAACCGGAGGAGAGACTCACCATCGAGGGAGTGCTGGACCACCCCTGGC
TCAATTCCACCGAGGCCCTGGATAATGTGCTGCCTTCTGCTCAGCTGATGATGGACAAGGCAGTGGTTGC
AGGAATCCAGCAGGCTCACGCGGAACAGTTGGCCAACATGAGAATCCAGGATCTGAAAGTCAGCCTCAAA
CCCCTGCACTCAGTGAACAACCCCATTCTGCGGAAGAGGAAGTTACTTGGCACCAAGCCAAAGGACAGTG
TCTATATCCACGACCATGAGAATGGAGCCGAGGATTCCAATGTTGCCTTGGAAAAACTCCGAGATGTGAT
TGCTCAGTGTATTCTCCCCCAGGCTGGAGAGAATGAAGATGAGAAACTGAATGAAGTAATGCAGGAGGCT
TGGAAGTATAACCGGGAATGCAAACTCCTAAGAGATACTCTGCAGAGCTTCAGCTGGAATGGTCGTGGAT
TCACAGATAAAGTAGATCGACTAAAACTGGCAGAAATTGTGAAGCAGGTGATAGAAGAGCAAACCACGTC
CCACGAATCCCAATAA
