>Addgene plasmid #23637 | pDONR223-MAPKAPK5 | addgene partial sequence | sequence record 29477 | 23637 with M13pUC-fwd
TAATGATTTTATTTTGACTGATAGTGACCTGTTCGTTGCAACAAATTGATGAGCAATGCTTTTTTATAAT
GCCAACTTTGTACAAAAAAGTTGGCATGTCGGAGGAGAGCGACATTGACAAAGCCATCAAGGAAACTTCC
ATTTTAGAAGAATACAGTATCAATTGGACTCAGAAGCTGGGAGCTGGAATTAGTGGTCCAGTTAGAGTCT
GTGTAAAGAAATCTACTCAAGAACGGTTTGCGCTGAAAATTCTTCTTGATCGTCCAAAAGCTAGAAATGA
GGTACGTCTGCACATGATGTGTGCCACACACCCAAACATAGTTCAGATTATTGAAGTGTTTGCTAACAGT
GTCCAGTTTCCCCATGAGTCCAGCCCTAGGGCCCGACTCTTAATTGTAATGGAGATGATGGAAGGGGGAG
AGCTATTTCACAGAATCAGCCAGCACCGGCACTTTACAGAGAAGCAAGCCAGCCAAGTAACAAAGCAGAT
AGCTTTGGCTCTGCGGCACTGTCACTTGTTAAACATTGCGCACAGAGACCTCAAGCCTGAAAATCTGCTT
TTTAAGGATAACTCTTTGGATGCCCCAGTGAAGTTGTGTGACTTTGGATTTGCCAAGATTGACCAAGGTG
ACTTGATGACACCCCAGTTCACCCCTTATTATGTAGCACCCCAGGTACTGGAGGCGCAAAGAAGGCATCA
GAAGGAGAAATCTGGCATCATACCTACCTCACCGACGCC
