[The description below was written by a language model from this plasmid's Addgene catalogue record.]
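Description:
pDONR223-MAPKAPK5 is a Gateway entry-type clone built in the pDONR223 donor backbone (about 5 kb without insert), carrying the human MAPKAPK5 open reading frame, which encodes mitogen-activated protein kinase-activated protein kinase 5 (also known as MK5 or PRAK). It is a high-copy bacterial plasmid selected with spectinomycin. No feature table accompanies the record, so the origin of replication and the exact recombination sites are not listed. As a product of Gateway cloning into a donor vector, the insert would be expected to sit between att recombination sites, and the flanking M13 forward and reverse priming sites are used to sequence it.

The insert is about 1.4 kb and carries an M7I substitution relative to the reference protein. The ORF was deliberately cloned without a stop codon. When it is transferred by Gateway recombination into a destination vector, it can therefore read through into a C-terminal epitope tag and a stop codon supplied by that vector. The plasmid is a shuttle and storage clone rather than an expression construct: the record describes no promoter for driving the ORF in mammalian cells, and the depositors state explicitly that it should not be transfected directly.

Its intended use is as a source of the MAPKAPK5 ORF for recombination into expression vectors, with the depositors pointing to a companion set of lentiviral destination vectors (the pLX301–pLX304 series) for expression in mammalian cells. The clone belongs to a kit of ORF clones, and the associated publication concerns resistance to RAF inhibition through reactivation of the MAP kinase pathway.
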