Addgene plasmid #23637: pDONR223-MAPKAPK5
Depositing lab: William Hahn & David Root. Depositing organization: Dana-Farber Cancer Institute. Publication: COT drives resistance to RAF inhibition through MAP kinase pathway reactivation. Johannessen CM, Boehm JS, Kim SY, Thomas SR, Wardwell L, Johnson LA, Emery CM, Stransky N, Cogdill AP, Barretina J, Caponigro G, Hieronymus H, Murray RR, Salehi-Ashtiani K, Hill DE, Vidal M, Zhao JJ, Yang X, Alkan O, Kim S, Harris JL, Wilson CJ, Myer VE, Finan PM, Root DE, Roberts TM, Golub T, Flaherty KT, Dummer R, Weber BL, Sellers WR, Schlegel R, Wargo JA, Hahn WC, Garraway LA. Nature. 2010 Dec 16;468(7326):968-72. doi: 10.1038/nature09627 PubMed 21107320.
Backbone
  Vector backbone: pDONR223
  Backbone manufacturer: Invitrogen
  Backbone size w/o insert (bp): 5005
  Vector type: Gateway Donor vector
Growth in bacteria
  Bacterial resistance: Spectinomycin, 50 μg/mL
  Growth temperature: 37°C
  Growth strain: DH5alpha
  Copy number: High Copy
Gene/Insert
  Gene/Insert name: MAPKAPK5 (alt name: mitogen-activated protein kinase-activated protein kinase 5)
  Species: H. sapiens (human)
  Insert size (bp): 1416
  Mutation: M7I
  Entrez Gene: MAPKAPK5 (a.k.a. MAPKAP-K5, MK-5, MK5, NCFD, PRAK)
  Cloning method: Gateway Cloning
  Sequencing primers: 5′ M13pUC-fwd; 3′ M13rev
Terms and licenses: Academic/Nonprofit Terms; Industry Terms: Not Available to Industry
Depositor comments: The ORF has no Stop codon. This design enables easy recombination into a destination vector to add an epitope tag of choice and Stop codon to the ORF. Do NOT use this plasmid directly for transfections. A set of 4 custom lentiviral vectors is available ( pLX301 (http://www.addgene.org/25895/) , pLX302 (http://www.addgene.org/25896/) , pLX303 (http://www.addgene.org/25897/) , pLX304 (http://www.addgene.org/25890/) ) to be used to express these ORFs in mammalian cells. These plasmids are not included in the kit and must be ordered separately.
How to cite: pDONR223-MAPKAPK5 was a gift from William Hahn & David Root (Addgene plasmid # 23637 ; http://n2t.net/addgene:23637 ; RRID:Addgene_23637)
